>Addgene plasmid #146631 | pAc5.1B-myc-SBP-DmDCP2-E361Q-dsRNAres_J | depositor full sequence | sequence record 289077 | Full Sequence
CTTCAAGGAATTAATTCTATATTCTAAAAACACAAATGATACTTCTAAAAAAAATCATGAATGGCATCAA
CTCTGAATCAAATCTTTGCAGATGCACCTACTTCTCATTTCCACTGTCACATCATTTTTCCAGATCTCGC
TGCCTGTTATGTGGCCCACAAACCAAGACACGTTTTATGGCCATTAAAGCTGGCTGATCGTCGCCAAACA
CCAAATACATATCAATATGTACATTCGAGAAAGAAGCGATCAAAGAAGCGTCTTCGGGCGAGTAGGAGAA
TGCGGAGGAGAAGGAGAACGAGCTGATCTAGTATCTCTCCACAATCCAATGCCAACTGACCAACTGGCCA
TATTCGGAGCAATTTGAAGCCAATTTCCATCGCCTGGCGATCGCTCCATTCTTGGCTATATGTTTTTCAC
CGTTCCCGGGGCCATTTTCAAAGACTCGTCGGTAAGATAAGATTGTGTCACTCGCTGTCTCTCTTCATTT
GTCGAAGAATGCTGAGGAATTTCGCGATGACGTCGGCGAGTATTTTGAAGAATGAGAATAATTTGTATTT
ATACGAAAATCAGTTAGTGGAATTTTCTACAAAAACATGTTATCTATAGATAATTTTGTTGCAAAATATG
TTGACTATGACAAAGATTGTATGTATATACCTTTAATGTATTCTCATTTTCTTATGTATTTATAATGGCA
ATGATGATACTGATGATATTTTAAGATGATGCCAGACCACAGGCTGATTTCTGCGTCTTTTGCCGAACGC
AGTGCATGTGCGGTTGTTGTTTTTTGGAATAGTTTCAATTTTCGGACTGTCCGCTTTGATTTCAGTTTCT
TGGCTTATTCAAAAAGCAAAGTAAAGCCAAAAAAGCGAGATGGCAATACCAAATGCGGCAAAACGGTAGT
GGAAGGAAAGGGGTGCGGGGCAGCGGAAGGAAGGGTGGGGCGGGGCGTGGCGGGGTCTGTGGCTGGGCGC
GACGTCACCGACGTTGGAGCCACTCCTTTGACCATGTGTGCGTGTGTGTATTATTCGTGTCTCGCCACTC
GCCGGTTGTTTTTTTCTTTTTATCTCGCTCTCTCTAGCGCCATCTCGTACGCATGCTCAACGCACCGCAT
GTTGCCGTGTCCTTTATGCGTCATTTTGGCTCGAAATAGGCAATTATTTAAACAAAGATTAGTCAACGAA
AACGCTAAAATAAATAAGTCTACAATATGGTTACTTATTGCCATGTGTGTGCAGCCAACGATAGCAACAA
AAGCAACAACACAGTGGCTTTCCCTCTTTCACTTTTTGTTTGCAAGCGCGTGCGAGCAAGACGGCACGAC
CGGCAAACGCAATTACGCTGACAAAGAGCAGACGAAGTTTTGGCCGAAAAACATCAAGGCGCCTGATACG
AATGCATTTGCAATAACAATTGCGATATTTAATATTGTTTATGAAGCTGTTTGACTTCAAAACACACAAA
AAAAAAAATAAAACAAATTATTTGAAAGAGAATTAGGAATCGGACAGCTTATCGTTACGGGCTAACAGCA
CACCGAGACGAAATAGCTTACCTGACGTCACAGCCTCTGGAAGAACTGCCGCCAAGCAGAGAGAGAGAGA
AAAAGAGGGAGAGCAGCTTAGACCGCATGTGCTTGTGTGTGAGGCGTCTCTCTCTTCGTCTCCTGTTTGC
GCAAACGCATAGACTGCACTGAGAAAATCGATTACCTATTTTTTATGAATGAATATTTGCACTATTACTA
TTCAAAACTATTAAGATAGCAATCACATTCAATAGCCAAATACTATACCACCTGAGCGATGCAACGAAAT
GATCAATTTGAGCAAAAATGCTGCATATTTAGGACGGCATCATTATAGAAATGCTTCTTGCTGTGTACTT
TTCTCTCGTCTGGCAGCTGTTTCGCCGTTATTGTTAAAACCGGCTTAAGTTAGGTGTGTTTTCTACGACT
AGTGATGCCCCTACTAGAAGATGTGTGTTGCACAAATGTCCCTGAATAACCAATTTGAAGTGCAGATAGC
AGTAAACGTAAGCTAATATGAATATTATTTAACTGTAATGTTTTAATATCGCTGGACATTACTAATAAAC
CCACTATAAACACATGTACATATGTATGTTTTGGCATACAATGAGTAGTTGGGGAAAAAATGTGTAAAAG
CACCGTGACCATCACAGCATAAAGATAACCAGCTGAAGTATCGAATATGAGTAACCCCCAAATTGAATCA
CATGCCGCAACTGATAGGACCCATGGAAGTACACTCTTCATGGCGATATACAAGACACACACAAGCACGA
ACACCCAGTTGCGGAGGAAATTCTCCGTAAATGAAAACCCAATCGGCGAACAATTCATACCCATATATGG
TAAAAGTTTTGAACGCGACTTGAGAGCGGAGAGCATTGCGGCTGATAAGGTTTTAGCGCTAAGCGGGCTT
TATAAAACGGGCTGCGGGACCAGTTTTCATATCACTACCGTTTGAGTTCTTGTGCTGTGTGGATACTCCT
CCCGACACAAAGCCGCTCCATCAGCCAGCAGTCGTCTAATCCAGAGACCCCGGATCGGGGTACCTGGCAA
CATGGAGCAGAAACTCATCTCTGAAGAAGACCTGAATCCCGGAAGCGGTAGCGGTACCATGGACGAGAAG
ACCACCGGCTGGCGGGGCGGCCACGTGGTGGAGGGCCTGGCCGGCGAGCTGGAGCAGCTGCGGGCCAGGC
TGGAGCACCACCCTCAGGGCCAGCGGGAGCCCTCCGGCGGCTGCAAGCCCCTCGCTAGCATGGAGATTGC
CTTGTTGATTAACAATGCTGTGGCCGTGGTGACCGCTTCGGCTAGTGCTGCTGTGTCGGCTAGTGCCTCC
GTGGGATCCTCCTCCAAAGACGACAATGTGAATAACCTCGCCCTGCTGGCCAGCTTGACCCTACAGAAGG
TCCTGAACATTAATAACAATAACAATCAACATTCCAAAAATAATAATCATTCCGATAACTCCAACTCCAA
GCAGCATGAACAGCAGAAGCAACAACAACAGCCCCAGCGCCGCAATCTGGATATCAAGTCCGAATACGAC
GTTTTGAATCAGCTGTTGAAGACCGGCGCCGTGTTTACGGCTACCCCGACCGCCCCCATCGCTATTGAGC
GCCGCAAACAAACCCAACAACAACAGCGCCCCTACGCCCAGCAAGCCCACCAGCAACAACAACAAAAACA
GCGTCTGAATTCGAGCATTTCCAGCACGCATTCCAGCACCAGCACCAATAGCAGCTATGGATCCTCGTCG
AGCGAAGACGCAGCTGGAACTTCGGCTCCCACTGGTGCTGGAGAGGTGGTTACTTCCGCTGCTCTAACTC
CCCGAGCTTCCACAACAAAAGCTAGCTCCAACAAGCTGCCCGAAAAGAGCAAGATCCCCAGCGACATTCT
GGACGACTTGGCTTCCCGCTTCATTATTAACGTGCCCGATATGGAACTGAATAACCTCATACGTATGTGT
TTCCAAATCGAACTGGCCCATTGGTTCTATTTGGATTTCTTTTGTGCCCCCGAATCTGGCGAGGATGGCG
AGACCCCGAAGTGCGTGCAACGAAAGCTGCCATCGGTGGGCATCAAGCAGTTTGCCATGCAGTTGTTCCA
ACACATTCCCTTCCTGAACAAACATTTTGGCACCGTGGATCAAATCCTGGACGAGTGGAAGAACTACAAG
CTATCGGTGCCCACTTATGGCGCTATTCTGGTGTCCGAGGATCACAATCACTGCTTGCTAGTGCAGTCCT
ACTTCGCGCGCAACTCCTGGGGATTTCCCAAGGGCAAGATCAATGAGAACGAAGACCCAGCCCATTGTGC
AACGAGAGAGGTTTATGAGCAGACCGGGTTCGATATCACGGACCTAATCGATGCCAACGACTACATCGAG
GCGTTCATCAACTACCAGTACACGCGGCTGTACGTGGTGCGAAACATACCGATGGACACGCAGTTCGCGC
CCCGCACTCGCAACGAGATCAAGTGCTGCGACTGGTTCCGTATCGATGCGCTGCCGGTGAACAAGAACGA
TGCCATATCAAAGGCCAAGTTGGGCAAGACCTCCAACTCCTTCTTCATGATTATGCCGTTTGTGAAGCGC
CTGAAGAAGTGGGTGAACGATCGGAAGGCTGGAATCGAGCCGCGTCGCCGCAAATTCTCTGGTCAGCAAT
CGCCAAAAGCGGCCTCGCCCACCAATATGAACGGAAATTGCAAGAAGGACGTCACAGGAGTGCGAAATGA
ATCGCAACGACAGAGGCACAAGTCCATGGGCGACTTGGATGGCGTCAAATTGAATAATCTCAATGGCAAG
GGGACCGTTGGAACGGGAGCGGGATCGGCAGCTTCCGCCTCCGCCACCGCTGCCATCAACTCGATGAACA
TATGCAATAGCAATGGGAAACGCAATAAGCAAAATGCGGCTGCGGGCAGCAATCAGGCAACGCCAACTAC
AATAGCAACGCCAATGACGTCAAATGGCGCCGTCGTAGGAGGTACTGTATCCTCGAAGCGTCAACTGTTC
CATAGCCAAAGTCAGGACGATGCGCAGCAATCGGCAAGCAATGAGAAGATTGTCAGCTCCTTCGATTTAA
TACGCAAGGAGAAGCAGCAACAACTTAAGGCAGCTAAGGCGCAAAAGCAGCAGCAACAACAGCAGCAACG
ATCGCGCACCAAGTCGCAGAGTGATAAGCAGTACAATCCACAGCAGCCAGTCAAAATCCTGGGACAACAG
CAGCCCACAACGGGCATGGATTTGATAGCCATGCTATCGGCAGCGGCGGCAGCTCAAAAGACACCAAACA
ACGAGCAGCAAACACAAGAGAAGCAGCAGCAGCAACAACGACCACGACCTGCTTCAGTGTCGCTTAACCT
TGGAGCAGGCAGTGCCACAGGAGCAACAACATCAGCTCCGGATGCCCAGTACATGCACAGGCTGCAGCGC
ATGGCATCGGGCACAAATTTGAGGATTCTGAAGCGGGCACAGTCGCAGCAGCCGCAGCAGCACCATCAGC
AACAGTTGCAACTAGAACAGCAACAACAGCAGCAGCAGCAGCTGGGAATCGACTTTACGCCAAATTTGAA
TTCGTGGACGAATTTCTCCTTTACCAAGAACTTCATAGCCAATGTGTTTTGCTAATCTAGAGGGCCCGCG
GTTCGAAGGTAAGCCTATCCCTAACCCTCTCCTCGGTCTCGATTCTACGCGTACCGGTCATCATCACCAT
CACCATTGAGTTTAAACCCGCTGATCAGCCTCGACTGTGCCTTCTAAGGCCTGAGCTCGCTGATCAGCCT
CGATCGAGGATCCAGACATGATAAGATACATTGATGAGTTTGGACAAACCACAACTAGAATGCAGTGAAA
AAAATGCTTTATTTGTGAAATTTGTGATGCTATTGCTTTATTTGTAACCATTATAAGCTGCAATAAACAA
GTTAACAACAACAATTGCATTCATTTTATGTTTCAGGTTCAGGGGGAGGTGTGGGAGGTTTTTTAAAGCA
AGTAAAACCTCTACAAATGTGGTATGGCTGATTATGATCAGTCGACCGATGCCCTTGAGAGCCTTCAACC
CAGTCAGCTCCTTCCGGTGGGCGCGGGGCATGACTATCGTCGCCGCACTTATGACTGTCTTCTTTATCAT
GCAACTCGTAGGACAGGTGCCGGCAGCGCTCTGGGTCATTTTCGGCGAGGACCGCTTTCGCTGGAGCGCG
ACGATGATCGGCCTGTCGCTTGCGGTATTCGGAATCTTGCACGCCCTCGCTCAAGCCTTCGTCACTGGTC
CCGCCACCAAACGTTTCGGCGAGAAGCAGGCCATTATCGCCGGCATGGCGGCCGACGCGCTGGGCTACGT
CTTGCTGGCGTTCGCGACGCGAGGCTGGATGGCCTTCCCCATTATGATTCTTCTCGCTTCCGGCGGCATC
GGGATGCCCGCGTTGCAGGCCATGCTGTCCAGGCAGGTAGATGACGACCATCAGGGACAGCTTCAAGGAT
CGCTCGCGGCTCTTACCAGCCAGCAAAAGGCCAGGAACCGTAAAAAGGCCGCGTTGCTGGCGTTTTTCCA
TAGGCTCCGCCCCCCTGACGAGCATCACAAAAATCGACGCTCAAGTCAGAGGTGGCGAAACCCGACAGGA
CTATAAAGATACCAGGCGTTTCCCCCTGGAAGCTCCCTCGTGCGCTCTCCTGTTCCGACCCTGCCGCTTA
CCGGATACCTGTCCGCCTTTCTCCCTTCGGGAAGCGTGGCGCTTTCTCAATGCTCACGCTGTAGGTATCT
CAGTTCGGTGTAGGTCGTTCGCTCCAAGCTGGGCTGTGTGCACGAACCCCCCGTTCAGCCCGACCGCTGC
GCCTTATCCGGTAACTATCGTCTTGAGTCCAACCCGGTAAGACACGACTTATCGCCACTGGCAGCAGCCA
CTGGTAACAGGATTAGCAGAGCGAGGTATGTAGGCGGTGCTACAGAGTTCTTGAAGTGGTGGCCTAACTA
CGGCTACACTAGAAGGACAGTATTTGGTATCTGCGCTCTGCTGAAGCCAGTTACCTTCGGAAAAAGAGTT
GGTAGCTCTTGATCCGGCAAACAAACCACCGCTGGTAGCGGTGGTTTTTTTGTTTGCAAGCAGCAGATTA
CGCGCAGAAAAAAAGGATCTCAAGAAGATCCTTTGATCTTTTCTACGGGGTCTGACGCTCAGTGGAACGA
AAACTCACGTTAAGGGATTTTGGTCATGAGATTATCAAAAAGGATCTTCACCTAGATCCTTTTAAATTAA
AAATGAAGTTTTAAATCAATCTAAAGTATATATGAGTAAACTTGGTCTGACAGTTACCAATGCTTAATCA
GTGAGGCACCTATCTCAGCGATCTGTCTATTTCGTTCATCCATAGTTGCCTGACTCCCCGTCGTGTAGAT
AACTACGATACGGGAGGGCTTACCATCTGGCCCCAGTGCTGCAATGATACCGCGAGACCCACGCTCACCG
GCTCCAGATTTATCAGCAATAAACCAGCCAGCCGGAAGGGCCGAGCGCAGAAGTGGTCCTGCAACTTTAT
CCGCCTCCATCCAGTCTATTAATTGTTGCCGGGAAGCTAGAGTAAGTAGTTCGCCAGTTAATAGTTTGCG
CAACGTTGTTGCCATTGCTGCAGGCATCGTGGTGTCACGCTCGTCGTTTGGTATGGCTTCATTCAGCTCC
GGTTCCCAACGATCAAGGCGAGTTACATGATCCCCCATGTTGTGCAAAAAAGCGGTTAGCTCCTTCGGTC
CTCCGATCGTTGTCAGAAGTAAGTTGGCCGCAGTGTTATCACTCATGGTTATGGCAGCACTGCATAATTC
TCTTACTGTCATGCCATCCGTAAGATGCTTTTCTGTGACTGGTGAGTACTCAACCAAGTCATTCTGAGAA
TAGTGTATGCGGCGACCGAGTTGCTCTTGCCCGGCGTCAACACGGGATAATACCGCGCCACATAGCAGAA
CTTTAAAAGTGCTCATCATTGGAAAACGTTCTTCGGGGCGAAAACTCTCAAGGATCTTACCGCTGTTGAG
ATCCAGTTCGATGTAACCCACTCGTGCACCCAACTGATCTTCAGCATCTTTTACTTTCACCAGCGTTTCT
GGGTGAGCAAAAACAGGAAGGCAAAATGCCGCAAAAAAGGGAATAAGGGCGACACGGAAATGTTGAATAC
TCATACTCTTCCTTTTTCAATATTATTGAAGCATTTATCAGGGTTATTGTCTCATGAGCGGATACATATT
TGAATGTATTTAGAAAAATAAACAAATAGGGGTTCCGCGCACATTTCCCCGAAAAGTGCCACCTGACGTC
TAAGAAACCATTATTATCATGACATTAACCTATAAAAATAGGCGTATCACGAGGCCCTTTCGT
Features (pLannotate 1.2.2; 11 found; start..end, strand, type, name):
     56..2568    +  promoter       Ac5 promoter: Drosophila melanogaster actin 5C promoter
   2595..2620    +  CDS            3xMyc (fragment): 3 tandem Myc epitope tags
   2649..2762    +  CDS            SBP: streptavidin-binding peptide selected from a peptide library; binds streptavidin with nanomolar affinity (Keefe et al., 2001)
   3414..4154    +  CDS            DCP2 (fragment): DCP2_HUMAN - Also known as NUDT20. Experimental evidence at protein level: Swiss-Prot protein existence level 1. Decapping metalloenzyme that catalyzes the cleavage of the cap structure on mRNAs (PubMed:12417715, PubMed:12218187, PubMed:12923261, PubMed:21070968, PubMed:28002401). Removes the 7- methyl guanine cap structure from mRNA molecules, yielding a 5'- phosphorylated mRNA fragment and 7m-GDP (PubMed:12486012, PubMed:12923261, PubMed:21070968, PubMed:28002401). Necessary for the degradation of mRNAs, both in normal mRNA turnover and in nonsense- mediated mRNA decay (PubMed:14527413). Pla
   5188..5229    +  CDS            V5 tag: epitope tag from simian virus 5
   5329..5463    -  polyA_signal   SV40 poly(A) signal: SV40 polyadenylation signal
   5486..5570    -  CDS            large T antigen (fragment): large T antigen from SV40 (simian virus 40)
   5571..6041    +  CDS            TcR (fragment): tetracycline efflux protein; tet; confers resistance to tetracycline
   6085..6673    -  rep_origin     ori: high-copy-number ColE1/pMB1/pBR322/pUC origin of replication
   6844..7704    -  CDS            AmpR: β-lactamase; bla; confers resistance to ampicillin, carbenicillin, and related antibiotics
   7705..7809    -  promoter       AmpR promoter: bla
