[The description below was written by a language model from this plasmid's Addgene catalogue record and pLannotate feature annotations shown in this document.]
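Description:
pAc5.1B-myc-SBP-DmDCP2-E361Q-dsRNAres_J is a 7.9 kb insect-cell expression plasmid. The catalogue lists its backbone as unknown, but the name and the annotated parts point to a pAc5.1-type vector. It is propagated in E. coli through a ColE1/pUC-type origin with ampicillin selection from a bla promoter–AmpR cassette. The origin is annotated as a high-copy type, whereas the catalogue entry records the plasmid as low copy. A fragment of a tetracycline resistance gene and a short piece of SV40 large T antigen sequence are also detected. These look like nonfunctional backbone remnants. No marker for selection in insect cells is annotated.

Expression is driven by the strong, constitutive Drosophila actin 5C (Ac5) promoter and terminated by an SV40 polyadenylation signal. The open reading frame begins with a Myc epitope (annotated as a fragment of a 3xMyc element), followed by a streptavidin-binding peptide (SBP). This gives an N-terminal tandem tag suited to immunodetection and streptavidin-based pulldown. Next comes Drosophila melanogaster DCP2, the catalytic subunit of the mRNA decapping complex. The annotation tool recognised only its conserved core, by homology to human DCP2. A vector-derived V5 tag lies downstream of the insert, and the record does not say whether it is translated in frame.

The insert carries the E361Q substitution, and "dsRNAres" in the name indicates a version resistant to dsRNA-mediated knockdown. The record does not describe the effect of the mutation or the nature of the resistance changes. The design is consistent with complementation experiments in Drosophila cultured cells, in which endogenous DCP2 is depleted by RNAi and the tagged mutant is expressed in its place. The stated purpose is simply insect expression of this protein.
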