Addgene plasmid #146631: pAc5.1B-myc-SBP-DmDCP2-E361Q-dsRNAres_J
Purpose: Insect Expression of DmDCP2-E361Q-dsRNAres
Depositing lab: Elisa Izaurralde. Depositing organization: Max Planck Institute for Developmental Biology.
Backbone
  Vector backbone: Unknown
  Vector type: Insect Expression
Growth in bacteria
  Bacterial resistance: Ampicillin, 100 μg/mL
  Growth temperature: 37°C
  Growth strain: DH5alpha
  Copy number: Low Copy
Gene/Insert
  Gene/Insert name: DmDCP2-E361Q-dsRNAres
  Species: D. melanogaster (fly)
  Entrez Gene: DCP2 (a.k.a. Dmel_CG6169, BEST:LD07107, CG6169, DCp2p, Dcp2, Dmel\CG6169, LD07107, dDCP2, dDcp, dDcp2, dcp2, l(3)tb)
  Cloning method: Unknown
Terms and licenses: Academic/Nonprofit Terms; Industry Terms: Not Available to Industry
Depositor comments: sequence given by NCBI: NM_140548.3 Plasmids from this collection were made available to the research community and donated after the lab closed. Please note that the sequence provided by the depositing laboratory may be theoretical/predicted or based on Sanger sequencing results. There may be discrepancies between sequencing results obtained by Addgene and the depositor sequence. If an Addgene verified sequence is not available, please contact before placing your order to request that our lab fully sequence the plasmid.
How to cite: pAc5.1B-myc-SBP-DmDCP2-E361Q-dsRNAres_J was a gift from Elisa Izaurralde (Addgene plasmid # 146631 ; http://n2t.net/addgene:146631 ; RRID:Addgene_146631)
